>Addgene plasmid #174782 | pZA69 | addgene full sequence | sequence record 344649 | Addgene NGS Result
AAGCTTTCAACATGTGGAGCACGACACACTTGTCTACTCCAAAAATATCAAAGATACAGTCTCAGAAGAC
CAAAGGGCAATTGAGACTTTTCAACAAAGGGTAATATCCGGAAACCTCCTCGGATTCCATTGCCCAGCTA
TCTGTCACTTTATTGTGAAGATAGTGGAAAAGGAAGGTGGCTCCTACAAATGCCATCATTGCGATAAAGG
AAAGGCCATCGTTGAAGATGCCTCTGCCGACAGTGGTCCCAAAGATGGACCCCCACCCACGAGGAGCATC
GTGGAAAAAGAAGACGTTCCAACCACGTCTTCAAAGCAAGTGGATTGATGTGATAACATGGTGGAGCACG
ACACACTTGTCTACTCCAAAAATATCAAAGATACAGTCTCAGAAGACCAAAGGGCAATTGAGACTTTTCA
ACAAAGGGTAATATCCGGAAACCTCCTCGGATTCCATTGCCCAGCTATCTGTCACTTTATTGTGAAGATA
GTGGAAAAGGAAGGTGGCTCCTACAAATGCCATCATTGCGATAAAGGAAAGGCCATCGTTGAAGATGCCT
CTGCCGACAGTGGTCCCAAAGATGGACCCCCACCCACGAGGAGCATCGTGGAAAAAGAAGACGTTCCAAC
CACGTCTTCAAAGCAAGTGGATTGATGTGATATCTCCACTGACGTAAGGGATGACGCACAATCCCACTAT
CCTTCGCAAGACCCTTCCTCTATATAAGGAAGTTCATTTCATTTGGAGAGGACGTCGAGAGTTCTCAACA
CAACATATACAAAACAAACGAATCTCAAGCAATCAAGCATTCTACTTCTATTGCAGCAATTTAAATCATT
TCTTTTAAAGCAAAAGCAATTTTCTGAAAATTTTCACCATTTACGAACGATAGCCAGGGCCCGGAGGTGG
ATGCGGTGGTCACTGTATTCTTGGAGAAACTTCTGCATGTTCTCACAGAGGAGAGTAGGTTTCTTACTAA
ATACAGACAGCAGTTTGAAAAACTGAAGAACGAGCTGCTATTCATGCAAAGCTTTCTCAAAGATGCAGAG
AGGCTCAAGAGGAAAAACAACACCCTTAAAGGAGTCATGTCCTGTTTGCGAGACTTAATCTTTGAAGCTG
AAGAGATACTTGAGGACTGCCAGAATCAATCTGCAGATAGCGATCGGGCTACTACATGCTTCCATCCTAA
AAGGCTCTCTCTTCGCCATCAAACTGGGAAGTGCCTTGCTAAAATCAATGACAGAATCTCGGAGATAAAG
CAAAACATTTCAACATATCTTGGAGTACCACTTCTCGAAGAAGGAAGTATGGAGGCACACAATAATCTAA
TGTCAAGATGGACTACGAGCCCTTGGTAAGGAAATAATTATTTTCTTTTTTCCTTTTAGTATAAAATAGT
TAAGTGATGTTAATTAGTATGATTATAATAATATAGTTGTTATAATTGTGAAAAAATAATTTATAAATAT
ATTGTTTACATAAACAACATAGTAATGTAAAAAAATATGACAAGTGATGTGTAAGACGAAGAAGATAAAA
GTTGAGAGTAAGTATATTATTTTTAATGAATTTGATCGAACATGTAAGATGATATACGGCCGAAGAGGTT
CCAACTTTCACCATAATGAAATAAGATCACTACCGGGCGTATTTTTTGAGTTATCGAGATTTTCAGGAGC
TAAGGAAGCTAAAATGGAGAAAAAAATCACTGGATATACCACCGTTGATATATCCCAATGGCATCGTAAA
GAACATTTTGAGGCATTTCAGTCAGTTGTTCAATGTACCTATAACCAGACCGTTCAGCTGGATATTACGG
CCTTTTTAAAGACCGTAAAGAAAAATAAGCACAAGTTTTATCCGGCCTTTATTCACATTCTTGCCCGCCT
GATGAATGCTCATCCGGAATTCCGTATGGCAATGAAAGACGGTGAGCTGGTGATATGGGATAGTGTTCAC
CCTTGTTACACCGTTTTCCATGAGCAAACTGAAACGTTTTCATCGCTCTGGAGTGAATACCACGACGATT
TCCGGCAGTTTCTACACATATATTCGCAAGATGTGGCGTGTTACGGTGAAAACCTGGCCTATTTCCCTAA
AGGGTTTATTGAGAATATGTTTTTCGTCTCAGCCAATCCCTGGGTGAGTTTCACCAGTTTTGATTTAAAC
GTGGCCAATATGGACAACTTCTTCGCCCCCGTTTTCACCATGGGCAAATATTATACGCAAGGCGACAAGG
TGCTGATGCCGCTGGCGATTCAGGTTCATCATGCCGTTTGTGATGGCTTCCATGTCGGCAGAATGCTTAA
TGAATTACAACAGTACTGCGATGAGTGGCAGGGGGGGCGTAAACGCCGCGTGGATCCGGCTTACTAAAAG
CCAGATAACAGTATGCGTATTTGCGCGCTGATTTTTGCGGTATAAGAATATATACTGATATGTCGGCCCA
TAATAGTAATTCTAGCTGGTTTGATGAATTAAATATCAATGATAAAATACTATAGTAAAAATAAGAATAA
ATAAATTAAAATAATATTTTTTTATGATTAATAGTTTATTATATAATTAAATATCTATACCATTACTAAA
TATTTTAGTTTAAAAGTTAATAAATATTTTGTTAGAAATTCCAATCTGCTTGTAATTTATCAATAAACAA
AATATTAAATAACAAGCTAAAGTAACAAATAATATCAAACTAATAGAAACAGTAATCTAATGTAACAAAA
CATAATCTAATGCTAATATAACAAAGCGCAAGATCTATCAATTTTATATAGTATTATTTTCAATCAACAT
TCTCATTAATTTCTAAATAATACTTGTAGTTTTATTAACTTCTAAATGGATTGACTATTAATTAAATGAA
TTAGTCGAACATGAATAAACAAGGTAACATGATAGATCATGTCATTGTGTTATCATTGATCTTACATTTG
GATTGATTACAGTTGGTCTAGAGATTTCGTCTAGATCGTAGTCCATCTTGACATTAGATTATTGTGTGCC
TCCATACTTCCTTCTTCGAGAAGTGGTACTCCAAGATATGTTGAAATGTTTTGCTTTATCTCCGAGATTC
TGTCATTGATTTTAGCAAGGCACTTCCCAGTTTGATGGCGAAGAGAGAGCCTTTTAGGATGGAAGCATGT
AGTAGCCCGATCGCTATCTGCAGATTGATTCTGGCAGTCCTCAAGTATCTCTTCAGCTTCAAAGATTAAG
TCTCGCAAACAGGACATGACTCCTTTAAGGGTGTTGTTTTTCCTCTTGAGCCTCTCTGCATCTTTGAGAA
AGCTTTGCATGAATAGCAGCTCGTTCTTCAGTTTTTCAAACTGCTGTCTGTATTTAGTAAGAAACCTACT
CTCCTCTGTGAGAACATGCAGAAGTTTCTCCAAGAATACAGTGACCACCGCATCCACCTCCGAGCTCGAA
TTTCCCCGATCGTTCAAACATTTGGCAATAAAGTTTCTTAAGATTGAATCCTGTTGCCGGTCTTGCGATG
ATTATCATATAATTTCTGTTGAATTACGTTAAGCATGTAATAATTAACATGTAATGCATGACGTTATTTA
TGAGATGGGTTTTTATGATTAGAGTCCCGCAATTATACATTTAATACGCGATAGAAAACAAAATATAGCG
CGCAAACTAGGATAAATTATCGCGCGCGGTGTCATCTATGTTACTAGATCGGGAATTCACTGGCCGTCGT
TTTACAACGTCGTGACTGGGAAAACCCTGGCGTTACCCAACTTAATCGCCTTGCAGCACATCCCCCTTTC
GCCAGCTGGCGTAATAGCGAAGAGGCCCGCACCGATCGCCCTTCCCAACAGTTGCGCAGCCTGAATG
[44 nt withheld, positions 3848-3891]
C
[141 nt withheld, positions 3893-4033]
CCTTTGACGTTGGAGTCCACGTTCTTT
[37 nt withheld, positions 4061-4097]
ACCCTATCTCGGGCTATTCTTTTGATTTATAAGGGATTTTGCCGATTTCGGAACCACCATCAAACAGGAT
TTTCGCCTGCTGGGGCAAACCAGCGTGGACCGCTTGCTGCAACTCTCTCAGGGCCAGGCGGTGAAGGGCA
ATCAGCTGTTGCCCGTCTCACTGGTGAAAAGAAAAACCACCCCAGTACATTAAAAACGTCCGCAATGTGT
TATTAAGTTGTCTAAGCGTCAATTTGTTTACACCACAATATATCCTGCCACCAGCCAGCCAACAGCTCCC
CGACCGGCAGCTCGGCACAAAATCACCACTCGATACAGGCAGCCCATCAGTCCGGGACGGCGTCAGCGGG
AGAGCCGTTGTAAGGCGGCAGACTTTGCTCATGTTACCGATGCTATTCGGAAGAACGGCAACTAAGCTGC
CGGGTTTGAAACACGGATGATCTCGCGGAGGGTAGCATGTTGATTGTAACGATGACAGAGCGTTGCTGCC
TGTGATCAAATATCATCTCCCTCGCAGAGATCCGAATTATCAGCCTTCTTATTCATTTCTCGCTTAACCG
TGACAGGCTGTCGATCTTGAGAACTATGCCGACATAATAGGAAATCGCTGGATAAAGCCGCTGAGGAAGC
TGAGTGGCGCTATTTCTTTAGAAGTGAACGTTGACGATATCAACTCCCCTATCCATTGCTCACCGAATGG
TACAGGTCGGGGACCCGAAGTTCCGACTGTCGGCCTGATGCATCCCCGGCTGATCGACCCCAGATCTGGG
GCTGAGAAAGCCCAGTAAGGAAACAACTGTAGGTTCGAGTCGCGAGATCCCCCGGAACCAAAGGAAGTAG
GTTAAACCCGCTCCGATCAGGCCGAGCCACGCCAGGCCGAGAACATTGGTTCCTGTAGGCATCGGGATTG
GCGGATCAAACACTAAAGCTACTGGAACGAGCAGAAGTCCTCCGGCCGCCAGTTGCCAGGCGGTAAAGGT
GAGCAGAGGCACGGGAGGTTGCCACTTGCGGGTCAGCACGGTTCCGAACGCCATGGAAACCGCCCCCGCC
AGGCCCGCTGCGACGCCGACAGGATCTAGCGCTGCGTTTGGTGTCAACACCAACAGCGCCACGCCCGCAG
TTCCGCAAATAGCCCCCAGGACCGCCATCAATCGTATCGGGCTACCTAGCAGAGCGGCAGAGATGAACAC
GACCATCAGCGGCTGCACAGCGCCTACCGTCGCCGCGACCCCGCCCGGCAGGCGGTAGACCGAAATAAAC
AACAAGCTCCAGAATAGCGAAATATTAAGTGCGCCGAGGATGAAGATGCGCATCCACCAGATTCCCGTTG
GAATCTGTCGGACGATCATCACGAGCAATAAACCCGCCGGCAACGCCCGCAGCAGCATACCGGCGACCCC
TCGGCCTCGCTGTTCGGGCTCCACGAAAACGCCGGACAGATGCGCCTTGTGAGCGTCCTTGGGGCCGTCC
TCCTGTTTGAAGACCGACAGCCCAATGATCTCGCCGTCGATGTAGGCGCCGAATGCCACGGCATCTCGCA
ACCGTTCAGCGAACGCCTCCATGGGCTTTTTCTCCTCGTGCTCGTAAACGGACCCGAACATCTCTGGAGC
TTTCTTCAGGGCCGACAATCGGATCTCGCGGAAATCCTGCACGTCGGCCGCTCCAAGCCGTCGAATCTGA
GCCTTAATCACAATTGTCAATTTTAATCCTCTGTTTATCGGCAGTTCGTAGAGCGCGCCGTGCGTCCCGA
GCGATACTGAGCGAAGCAAGTGCGTCGAGCAGTGCCCGCTTGTTCCTGAAATGCCAGTAAAGCGCTGGCT
GCTGAACCCCCAGCCGGAACTGACCCCACAAGGCCCTAGCGTTTGCAATGCACCAGGTCATCATTGACCC
AGGCGTGTTCCACCAGGCCGCTGCCTCGCAACTCTTCGCAGGCTTCGCCGACCTGCTCGCGCCACTTCTT
CACGCGGGTGGAATCCGATCCGCACATGAGGCGGAAGGTTTCCAGCTTGAGCGGGTACGGCTCCCGGTGC
GAGCTGAAATAGTCGAACATCCGTCGGGCCGTCGGCGACAGCTTGCGGTACTTCTCCCATATGAATTTCG
TGTAGTGGTCGCCAGCAAACAGCACGACGATTTCCTCGTCGATCAGGACCTGGCAACGGGACGTTTTCTT
GCCACGGTCCAGGACGCGGAAGCGGTGCAGCAGCGACACCGATTCCAGGTGCCCAACGCGGTCGGACGTG
AAGCCCATCGCCGTCGCCTGTAGGCGCGACAGGCATTCCTCGGCCTTCGTGTAATACCGGCCATTGATCG
ACCAGCCCAGGTCCTGGCAAAGCTCGTAGAACGTGAAGGTGATCGGCTCGCCGATAGGGGTGCGCTTCGC
GTACTCCAACACCTGCTGCCACACCAGTTCGTCATCGTCGGCCCGCAGCTCGACGCCGGTGTAGGTGATC
TTCACGTCCTTGTTGACGTGGAAAATGACCTTGTTTTGCAGCGCCTCGCGCGGGATTTTCTTGTTGCGCG
TGGTGAACAGGGCAGAGCGGGCCGTGTCGTTTGGCATCGCTCGCATCGTGTCCGGCCACGGCGCAATATC
GAACAAGGAAAGCTGCATTTCCTTGATCTGCTGCTTCGTGTGTTTCAGCAACGCGGCCTGCTTGGCCTCG
CTGACCTGTTTTGCCAGGTCCTCGCCGGCGGTTTTTCGCTTCTTGGTCGTCATAGTTCCTCGCGTGTCGA
TGGTCATCGACTTCGCCAAACCTGCCGCCTCCTGTTCGAGACGACGCGAACGCTCCACGGCGGCCGATGG
CGCGGGCAGGGCAGGGGGAGCCAGTTGCACGCTGTCGCGCTCGATCTTGGCCGTAGCTTGCTGGACCATC
GAGCCGACGGACTGGAAGGTTTCGCGGGGCGCACGCATGACGGTGCGGCTTGCGATGGTTTCGGCATCCT
CGGCGGAAAACCCCGCGTCGATCAGTTCTTGCCTGTATGCCTTCCGGTCAAACGTCCGATTCATTCACCC
TCCTTGCGGGATTGCCCCGACTCACGCCGGGGCAATGTGCCCTTATTCCTGATTTGACCCGCCTGGTGCC
TTGGTGTCCAGATAATCCACCTTATCGGCAATGAAGTCGGTCCCGTAGACCGTCTGGCCGTCCTTCTCGT
ACTTGGTATTCCGAATCTTGCCCTGCACGAATACCAGCGACCCCTTGCCCAAATACTTGCCGTGGGCCTC
GGCCTGAGAGCCAAAACACTTGATGCGGAAGAAGTCGGTGCGCTCCTGCTTGTCGCCGGCATCGTTGCGC
CACATCTAGGTACTAAAACAATTCATCCAGTAAAATATAATATTTTATTTTCTCCCAATCAGGCTTGATC
CCCAGTAAGTCAAAAAATAGCTCGACATACTGTTCTTCCCCGATATCCTCCCTGATCGACCGGACGCAGA
AGGCAATGTCATACCACTTGTCCGCCCCGCCGCTTCTCCCAAGATCAATAAAGCCACTTACTTTGCCATC
TTTCACAAAGATGTTGCTGTCTCCCAGGTCGCCGTGGGAAAAGACAAGTTCCTCTTCGGGCTTTTCCGTC
TTTAAAAAATCATACAGCTCGCGCGGATCTTTAAATGGAGTGTCTTCTTCCCAGTTTTCGCAATCCACAT
CGGCCAGATCGTTATTCAGTAAGTAATCCAATTCGGCTAAGCGGCTGTCTAAGCTATTCGTATAGGGACA
ATCCGATATGTCGATGGAGTGAAAGAGCCTGATGCACTCCGCATACAGCTCGATAATCTTTTCAGGGCTT
TGTTCATCTTCATACTCTTCCGAGCAAAGGACGCCATCGGCCTCACTCATGAGCAGATTGCTCCAGCCAT
CATGCCGTTCAAAGTGCAGGACCTTTGGAACAGGCAGCTTTCCTTCCAGCCATAGCATCATGTCCTTTTC
CCGTTCCACATCATAGGTGGTCCCTTTATACCGGCTGTCCGTCATTTTTAAATATAGGTTTTCATTTTCT
CCCACCAGCTTATATACCTTAGCAGGAGACATTCCTTCCGTATCTTTTACGCAGCGGTATTTTTCGATCA
GTTTTTTCAATTCCGGTGATATTCTCATTTTAGCCATTTATTATTTCCTTCCTCTTTTCTACAGTATTTA
AAGATACCCCAAGAAGCTAATTATAACAAGACGAACTCCAATTCACTGTTCCTTGCATTCTAAAACCTTA
AATACCAGAAAACAGCTTTTTCAAAGTTGTTTTCAAAGTTGGCGTATAACATAGTATCGACGGAGCCGAT
TTTGAAACCACAATTATGGGTGATGCTGCCAACTTACTGATTTAGTGTATGATGGTGTTTTTGAGGTGCT
CCAGTGGCTTCTGTTTCTATCAGCTGTCCCTCCTGTTCAGCTACTGACGGGGTGGTGCGTAACGGCAAAA
GCACCGCCGGACATCAGCGCTATCTCTGCTCTCACTGCCGTAAAACATGGCAACTGCAGTTCACTTACAC
CGCTTCTCAACCCGGTACGCACCAGAAAATCATTGATATGGCCATGAATGGCGTTGGATGCCGGGCAACA
GCCCGCATTATGGGCGTTGGCCTCAACACGATTTTACGTCACTTAAAAAACTCAGGCCGCAGTCGGTAAC
CTCGCGCATACAGCCGGGCAGTGACGTCATCGTCTGCGCGGAAATGGACGAACAGTGGGGCTATGTCGGG
GCTAAATCGCGCCAGCGCTGGCTGTTTTACGCGTATGACAGTCTCCGGAAGACGGTTGTTGCGCACGTAT
TCGGTGAACGCACTATGGCGACGCTGGGGCGTCTTATGAGCCTGCTGTCACCCTTTGACGTGGTGATATG
GATGACGGATGGCTGGCCGCTGTATGAATCCCGCCTGAAGGGAAAGCTGCACGTAATCAGCAAGCGATAT
ACGCAGCGAATTGAGCGGCATAACCTGAATCTGAGGCAGCACCTGGCACGGCTGGGACGGAAGTCGCTGT
CGTTCTCAAAATCGGTGGAGCTGCATGACAAAGTCATCGGGCATTATCTGAACATAAAACACTATCAATA
AGTTGGAGTCATTACCCAATTATGATAGAATTTACAAGCTATAAGGTTATTGTCCTGGGTTTCAAGCATT
AGTCCATGCAAGTTTTTATGCTTTGCCCATTCTATAGATATATTGATAAGCGCGCTGCCTATGCCTTGCC
CCCTGAAATCCTTACATACGGCGATATCTTCTATATAAAAGATATATTATCTTATCAGTATTGTCAATAT
ATTCAAGGCAATCTGCCTCCTCATCCTCTTCATCCTCTTCGTCTTGGTAGCTTTTTAAATATGGCGCTTC
ATAGAGTAATTCTGTAAAGGTCCAATTCTCGTTTTCATACCTCGGTATAATCTTACCTATCACCTCAAAT
GGTTCGCTGGGTTTATCGCACCCCCGAACACGAGCACGGCACCCGCGACCACTATGCCAAGAATGCCCAA
GGTAAAAATTGCCGGCCCCGCCATGAAGTCCGTGAATGCCCCGACGGCCGAAGTGAAGGGCAGGCCGCCA
CCCAGGCCGCCGCCCTCACTGCCCGGCACCTGGTCGCTGAATGTCGATGCCAGCACCTGCGGCACGTCAA
TGCTTCCGGGCGTCGCGCTCGGGCTGATCGCCCATCCCGTTACTGCCCCGATCCCGGCAATGGCAAGGAC
TGCCAGCGCTGCCATTTTTGGGGTGAGGCCGTTCGCGGCCGAGGGGCGCAGCCCCTGGGGGGATGGGAGG
CCCGCGTTAGCGGGCCGGGAGGGTTCGAGAAGGGGGGGCACCCCCCTTCGGCGTGCGCGGTCACGCGCAC
AGGGCGCAGCCCTGGTTAAAAACAAGGTTTATAAATATTGGTTTAAAAGCAGGTTAAAAGACAGGTTAGC
GGTGGCCGAAAAACGGGCGGAAACCCTTGCAAATGCTGGATTTTCTGCCTGTGGACAGCCCCTCAAATGT
CAATAGGTGCGCCCCTCATCTGTCAGCACTCTGCCCCTCAAGTGTCAAGGATCGCGCCCCTCATCTGTCA
GTAGTCGCGCCCCTCAAGTGTCAATACCGCAGGGCACTTATCCCCAGGCTTGTCCACATCATCTGTGGGA
AACTCGCGTAAAATCAGGCGTTTTCGCCGATTTGCGAGGCTGGCCAGCTCCACGTCGCCGGCCGAAATCG
AGCCTGCCCCTCATCTGTCAACGCCGCGCCGGGTGAGTCGGCCCCTCAAGTGTCAACGTCCGCCCCTCAT
CTGTCAGTGAGGGCCAAGTTTTCCGCGAGGTATCCACAACGCCGGCGGCCGCGGTGTCTCGCACACGGCT
TCGACGGCGTTTCTGGCGCGTTTGCAGGGCCATAGACGGCCGCCAGCCCAGCGGCGAGGGCAACCAGCCC
GGTGAGCGTCGGAAAGGCGCTCGGTCTTGCCTTGCTCGTCGGTGATGTACTTCACCAGCTCCGCGAAGTC
GCTCTTCTTGATGGAGCGCATGGGGACGTGCTTGGCAATCACGCGCACCCCCCGGCCGTTTTAGCGGCTA
AAAAAGTCATGGCTCTGCCCTCGGGCGGACCACGCCCATCATGACCTTGCCAAGCTCGTCCTGCTTCTCT
TCGATCTTCGCCAGCAGGGCGAGGATCGTGGCATCACCGAACCGCGCCGTGCGCGGGTCGTCGGTGAGCC
AGAGTTTCAGCAGGCCGCCCAGGCGGCCCAGGTCGCCATTGATGCGGGCCAGCTCGCGGACGTGCTCATA
GTCCACGACGCCCGTGATTTTGTAGCCCTGGCCGACGGCCAGCAGGTAGGCCGACAGGCTCATGCCGGCC
GCCGCCGCCTTTTCCTCAATCGCTCTTCGTTCGTCTGGAAGGCAGTACACCTTGATAGGTGGGCTGCCCT
TCCTGGTTGGCTTGGTTTCATCAGCCATCCGCTTGCCCTCATCTGTTACGCCGGCGGTAGCCGGCCAGCC
TCGCAGAGCAGGATTCCCGTTGAGCACCGCCAGGTGCGAATAAGGGACAGTGAAGAAGGAACACCCGCTC
GCGGGTGGGCCTACTTCACCTATCCTGCCCGGCTGACGCCGTTGGATACACCAAGGAAAGTCTACACGAA
CCCTTTGGCAAAATCCTGTATATCGTGCGAAAAAGGATGGATATACCGAAAAAATCGCTATAATGACCCC
GAAGCAGGGTTATGCAGCGGAAAAGCGCCACGCTTCCCGAAGGGAGAAAGGCGGACAGGTATCCGGTAAG
CGGCAGGGTCGGAACAGGAGAGCGCACGAGGGAGCTTCCAGGGGGAAACGCCTGGTATCTTTATAGTCCT
GTCGGGTTTCGCCACCTCTGACTTGAGCGTCGATTTTTGTGATGCTCGTCAGGGGGGCGGAGCCTATGGA
AAAACGCCAGCAACGCGGCCTTTTTACGGTTCCTGGCCTTTTGCTGGCCTTTTGCTCACATGTTCTTTCC
TGCGTTATCCCCTGATTCTGTGGATAACCGTATTACCGCCTTTGAGTGAGCTGATACCGCTCGCCGCAGC
CGAACGACCGAGCGCAGCGAGTCAGTGAGCGAGGAAGCGGAAGAGCGCCAGAAGGCCGCCAGAGAGGCCG
AGCGCGGCCGTGAGGCTTGGACGCTAGGGCAGGGCATGAAAAAGCCCGTAGCGGGCTGCTACGGGCGTCT
GACGCGGTGGAAAGGGGGAGGGGATGTTGTCTACATGGCTCTGCTGTAGTGAGTGGGTTGCGCTCCGGCA
GCGGTCCTGATCAATCGTCACCCTTTCTCGGTCCTTCAACGTTCCTGACAACGAGCCTCCTTTTCGCCAA
TCCATCGACAATCACCGCGAGTCCCTGCTCGAACGCTGCGTCCGGACCGGCTTCGTCGAAGGCGTCTATC
GCGGCCCGCAACAGCGGCGAGAGCGGAGCCTGTTCAACGGTGCCGCCGCGCTCGCCGGCATCGCTGTCGC
CGGCCTGCTCCTCAAGCACGGCCCCAACAGTGAAGTAGCTGATTGTCATCAGCGCATTGACGGCGTCCCC
GGCCGAAAAACCCGCCTCGCAGAGGAAGCGAAGCTGCGCGTCGGCCGTTTCCATCTGCGGTGCGCCCGGT
CGCGTGCCGGCATGGATGCGCGCGCCATCGCGGTAGGCGAGCAGCGCCTGCCTGAAGCTGCGGGCATTCC
CGATCAGAAATGAGCGCCAGTCGTCGTCGGCTCTCGGCACCGAATGCGTATGATTCTCCGCCAGCATGGC
TTCGGCCAGTGCGTCGAGCAGCGCCCGCTTGTTCCTGAAGTGCCAGTAAAGCGCCGGCTGCTGAACCCCC
AACCGTTCCGCCAGTTTGCGTGTCGTCAGACCGTCTACGCCGACCTCGTTCAACAGGTCCAGGGCGGCAC
GGATCACTGTATTCGGCTGCAACTTTGTCATGCTTGACACTTTATCACTGATAAACATAATATGTCCACC
AACTTATCAGTGATAAAGAATCCGCGCGTTCAATCGGACCAGCGGAGGCTGGTCCGGAGGCCAGACGTGA
AACCCAACATACCCCTGATCGTAATTCTGAGCACTGTCGCGCTCGACGCTGTCGGCATCGGCCTGATTAT
GCCGGTGCTGCCGGGCCTCCTGCGCGATCTGGTTCACTCGAACGACGTCACCGCCCACTATGGCATTCTG
CTGGCGCTGTATGCGTTGGTGCAATTTGCCTGCGCACCTGTGCTGGGCGCGCTGTCGGATCGTTTCGGGC
GGCGGCCAATCTTGCTCGTCTCGCTGGCCGGCGCCAGATCTGGGGAACCCTGTGGTTGGCATGCACATAC
AAATGGACGAACGGATAAACCTTTTCACGCCCTTTTAAATATCCGATTATTCTAATAAACGCTCTTTTCT
CTTAGGTTTACCCGCCAATATATCCTGTCAAACACTGATAGTTTAAACTGAAGGCGGGAAACGACAATCT
GATCATGAGCGGAGAATTAAGGGAGTCACGTTATGACCCCCGCCGATGACGCGGGACAAGCCGTTTTACG
TTTGGAACTGACAGAACCGCAACGTTGAAGGAGCCACTCAGCCGCGGGTTTCTGGAGTTTAATGAGCTAA
GCACATACGTCAGAAACCATTATTGCGCGTTCAAAAGTCGCCTAAGGTCACTATCAGCTAGCAAATATTT
CTTGTCAAAAATGCTCCACTGACGTTCCATAAATTCCCCTCGGTATCCAATTAGAGTCTCATATTCACTC
TCAATCCAAATAATCTGCACCGGATCTGGATCGTTTCGCATGATTGAACAAGATGGATTGCACGCAGGTT
CTCCGGCCGCTTGGGTGGAGAGGCTATTCGGCTATGACTGGGCACAACAGACAATCGGCTGCTCTGATGC
CGCCGTGTTCCGGCTGTCAGCGCAGGGGCGCCCGGTTCTTTTTGTCAAGACCGACCTGTCCGGTGCCCTG
AATGAACTGCAGGACGAGGCAGCGCGGCTATCGTGGCTGGCCACGACGGGCGTTCCTTGCGCAGCTGTGC
TCGACGTTGTCACTGAAGCGGGAAGGGACTGGCTGCTATTGGGCGAAGTGCCGGGGCAGGATCTCCTGTC
ATCTCACCTTGCTCCTGCCGAGAAAGTATCCATCATGGCTGATGCAATGCGGCGGCTGCATACGCTTGAT
CCGGCTACCTGCCCATTCGACCACCAAGCGAAACATCGCATCGAGCGAGCACGTACTCGGATGGAAGCCG
GTCTTGTCGATCAGGATGATCTGGACGAAGAGCATCAGGGGCTCGCGCCAGCCGAACTGTTCGCCAGGCT
CAAGGCGCGCATGCCCGACGGCGATGATCTCGTCGTGACCCATGGCGATGCCTGCTTGCCGAATATCATG
GTGGAAAATGGCCGCTTTTCTGGATTCATCGACTGTGGCCGGCTGGGTGTGGCGGACCGCTATCAGGACA
TAGCGTTGGCTACCCGTGATATTGCTGAAGAGCTTGGCGGCGAATGGGCTGACCGCTTCCTCGTGCTTTA
CGGTATCGCCGCTCCCGATTCGCAGCGCATCGCCTTCTATCGCCTTCTTGACGAGTTCTTCTGAGCGGGA
CTCTGGGGTTCGAAATGACCGACCAAGCGACGCCCAACCTGCCATCACGAGATTTCGATTCCACCGCCGC
CTTCTATGAAAGGTTGGGCTTCGGAATCGTTTTCCGGGACGCCGGCTGGATGATCCTCCAGCGCGGGGAT
CTCATGCTGGAGTTCTTCGCCCACGGGATCTCTGCGGAACAGGCGGTCGAAGGTGCCGATATCATTACGA
CAGCAACGGCCGACAAGCACAACGCCACGATCCTGAGCGACAATATGATCGGGCCCGGCGTCCACATCAA
CGGCGTCGGCGGCGACTGCCCAGGCAAGACCGAGATGCACCGCGATATCTTGCTGCGTTCGGATATTTTC
GTGGAGTTCCCGCCACAGACCCGGATGATCCCCGATCGTTCAAACATTTGGCAATAAAGTTTCTTAAGAT
TGAATCCTGTTGCCGGTCTTGCGATGATTATCATATAATTTCTGTTGAATTACGTTAAGCATGTAATAAT
TAACATGTAATGCATGACGTTATTTATGAGATGGGTTTTTATGATTAGAGTCCCGCAATTATACATTTAA
TACGCGATAGAAAACAAAATATAGCGCGCAAACTAGGATAAATTATCGCGCGCGGTGTCATCTATGTTAC
TAGATCGGGCCTCCTGTC
[82 nt withheld, positions 14756-14837]
GCTCTGAGGGA
[161 nt withheld, positions 14849-15009]
T
[41 nt withheld, positions 15011-15051]
T
[62 nt withheld, positions 15053-15114]
A
[35 nt withheld, positions 15116-15150]
CCTCCCTCAATCGGTTGAATGTCGCCCTTTTGTCTTTGGCCCAATACGCAAACCGCCTCTCCCCGCGCGT
TGGCCGATTCATTAATGCAGCTGGCACGACAGGTTTCCCGACTGGAAAGCGGGCAGTGAGCGCAACGCAA
TTAATGTGAGTTAGCTCACTCATTAGGCACCCCAGGCTTTACACTTTATGCTTCCGGCTCGTATGTTGTG
TGGAATTGTGAGCGGATAACAATTTCACACAGGAAACAGCTATGACCATGATTACGCC
Features (pLannotate 1.2.2; 32 found; start..end, strand, type, name):
     82..753     +  promoter       CaMV 35S promoter (enhanced): cauliflower mosaic virus 35S promoter with a duplicated enhancer region
    788..824     +  ncRNA          PK1-TEV CVMV: Accession: RF01102 - 5'-leader pseudoknot of TEV/CVMV
   1356..2952    +  intron         PDK intron: pdk; modified pyruvate orthophosphate dikinase intron from Flaveria trinervia 3.0
   3438..3690    +  terminator     NOS terminator: nopaline synthase terminator and poly(A) signal
   3695..3850    +  CDS            lacZα (fragment) (sequence partly withheld): LacZα fragment of β-galactosidase; lacZ fragment
   3848..4148    +  rep_origin     M13 ori (fragment) (sequence partly withheld): M13 bacteriophage origin of replication; arrow indicates direction of (+) strand synthesis
   4149..4279    +  CDS            lacI (fragment): lac repressor; lacI; The lac repressor binds to the lac operator to inhibit transcription in E. coli. This inhibition can be relieved by adding lactose or isopropyl-β-D-thiogalactopyranoside (IPTG).
   4333..4357    -  misc_feature   LB T-DNA repeat: left border repeat from nopaline C58 T-DNA
   5866..5929    -  CDS            TetR (fragment): tetracycline resistance regulatory protein; tetR
   5953..7101    -  CDS            trfA: trans-acting replication protein that binds to and activates oriV
   7400..8194    -  CDS            KanR: aminoglycoside phosphotransferase; aphA-3; confers resistance to kanamycin
   8386..9153    +  mobile_element IS1: prokaryotic transposable element IS1
   9162..9311    -  CDS            satA (fragment): STA_BACSU - Also known as yyaR. Experimental evidence at protein level: Swiss-Prot protein existence level 1. Involved in resistance to streptothricin, a broad-spectrum antibiotic produced by streptomycetes. Detoxifies streptothricin via acetylation of the beta amino group of the first beta-lysyl moiety of streptothricin. From Bacillus subtilis (strain 168).
   9310..9504    -  CDS            satA (fragment): STA_BACSU - Also known as yyaR. Experimental evidence at protein level: Swiss-Prot protein existence level 1. Involved in resistance to streptothricin, a broad-spectrum antibiotic produced by streptomycetes. Detoxifies streptothricin via acetylation of the beta amino group of the first beta-lysyl moiety of streptothricin. From Bacillus subtilis (strain 168).
   9507..9782    -  CDS            klaC (fragment): KLAC_ECOLX - Also known as telB. Protein predicted: Swiss-Prot protein existence level 4. Belongs to the kla operon, which is associated with cryptic tellurite resistance, and IncW plasmid fertility inhibition. From Escherichia coli.
   9846..10477   -  rep_origin     oriV: incP origin of replication
  10614..10985   -  CDS            traJ: oriT-recognizing protein; traJ
  11018..11127   -  oriT           oriT: incP origin of transfer
  11259..11449   +  rep_origin     ori (fragment): high-copy-number ColE1/pMB1/pBR322/pUC origin of replication
  11808..12458   -  CDS            TetR: tetracycline resistance regulatory protein; tetR
  12564..12813   +  CDS            TcR (fragment): tetracycline efflux protein; tetA; confers resistance to tetracycline
  12923..12947   -  misc_feature   RB T-DNA repeat: right border repeat from nopaline C58 T-DNA
  13103..13286   +  promoter       NOS promoter: nopaline synthase promoter NOS promoter
  13307..14101   +  CDS            NeoR/KanR: aminoglycoside phosphotransferase from Tn5; aph(3')-II (or nptII); confers resistance to neomycin, kanamycin, and G418 (Geneticin®)
  14122..14271   +  CDS            ble (fragment): BLE_KLEPN - Experimental evidence at protein level: Swiss-Prot protein existence level 1. Binding protein with a strong affinity to the bleomycin family of antibiotics. Binds to CL990; an antimitotic-antibiotic compound. From Klebsiella pneumoniae.
  14278..14484   +  CDS            ocd (fragment): OCD_AGRFC - Experimental evidence at protein level: Swiss-Prot protein existence level 1. Catalyzes the conversion of L-ornithine into L-proline with release of ammonia. Is involved in the utilization of nopaline, a catabolic pathway that proceeds through L-arginine and L-ornithine to L-proline. Nopaline is a predominant opine in plant cells transformed with Ti plasmid pTiC58. From Agrobacterium fabrum (strain C58 / ATCC 33970) (Agrobacterium tumefaciens (strain C58)).
  14491..14743   +  terminator     NOS terminator: nopaline synthase terminator and poly(A) signal
  14747..15190   +  CDS            M13 gene III (fragment) (sequence partly withheld): pIII; III; minor coat protein
  15189..15279   +  CDS            lacI (fragment): lac repressor; lacI; The lac repressor binds to the lac operator to inhibit transcription in E. coli. This inhibition can be relieved by adding lactose or isopropyl-β-D-thiogalactopyranoside (IPTG).
  15292..15313   +  protein_bind   CAP binding site: CAP binding activates transcription in the presence of cAMP. E. coli catabolite activator protein
  15328..15358   +  promoter       lac promoter: promoter for the E. coli lac operon
  15362..15384   +  protein_bind   lac operator (fragment): The lac repressor binds to the lac operator to inhibit transcription in E. coli. This inhibition can be relieved by adding lactose or isopropyl-β-D-thiogalactopyranoside (IPTG). lac repressor encoded by lacI
