[The description below was written by a language model from this plasmid's Addgene catalogue record and pLannotate feature annotations shown in this document.]
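Description:
pZA69 is a plant RNAi construct built in the pRNAi binary vector backbone, carrying an intron-containing hairpin RNA (ihpRNA) cassette directed against wild-type NbZAR1, the Nicotiana benthamiana gene for the HOPZ-ACTIVATED RESISTANCE1 immune receptor. The 15.4 kb plasmid has the architecture of a Bin19-type broad-host-range binary vector. It contains the IncP oriV with its trans-acting replication protein trfA, oriT and traJ for conjugal transfer, and a bacterial aphA-3 kanamycin resistance gene. This matches the recorded kanamycin selection and low copy number in E. coli, and the IncP replicon would also support maintenance in Agrobacterium. The annotation also picks up various backbone remnants, including an IS1 element, TetR and a truncated tetA, a partial ColE1 ori, and lacZα, lacI and M13 fragments.

Between the nopaline-type right and left T-DNA border repeats lie two plant expression units. The first is a NOS promoter–nptII–NOS terminator cassette that can provide kanamycin selection in plant cells. The second is the silencing cassette: an enhanced CaMV 35S promoter with duplicated enhancer, followed by a TEV-type 5′ leader element, the PDK intron from Flaveria trinervia, and a NOS terminator. The unannotated stretches on either side of the intron are where the sense and antisense NbZAR1 arms would be expected to sit, although the feature table does not label them and the record does not state which part of the gene is targeted. Transcription would yield a self-complementary RNA. Splicing of the intron leaves a double-stranded stem that is processed into small interfering RNAs to knock down endogenous NbZAR1. The associated work describes a vector system for studying the ZAR1 resistosome in N. benthamiana, which suggests the construct is used to deplete the native gene.
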