Addgene plasmid #174782: pZA69
Purpose: RNAi
Depositing lab: Sophien Kamoun. Depositing organization: Sainsbury Laboratory, Norwich. Publication: A vector system for fast-forward studies of the HOPZ-ACTIVATED RESISTANCE1 (ZAR1) resistosome in the model plant Nicotiana benthamiana. Harant A, Pai H, Sakai T, Kamoun S, Adachi H. Plant Physiol. 2022 Jan 20;188(1):70-80. doi: 10.1093/plphys/kiab471. PubMed 34633454.
Backbone
  Vector backbone: pRNAi
  Backbone manufacturer: https://www.ncbi.nlm.nih.gov/nucleotide/JQ085427
  Vector type: RNAi
Growth in bacteria
  Bacterial resistance: Kanamycin, 50 μg/mL
  Growth temperature: 37°C
  Growth strain: DH5alpha
  Copy number: Low Copy
Gene/Insert
  Gene/Insert name: Intron-containing hairpin RNA (ihpRNA)-NbZAR1
  Species: N. benthamiana
  Mutation: WT
  Cloning method: Restriction Enzyme; 5′ cloning site unknown (unknown if destroyed)
Terms and licenses: Academic/Nonprofit Terms; Industry Terms: Not Available to Industry
How to cite: pZA69 was a gift from Sophien Kamoun (Addgene plasmid # 174782 ; http://n2t.net/addgene:174782 ; RRID:Addgene_174782)
